>Addgene plasmid #30239 | pETCON-E47/design_20 | depositor partial sequence | sequence record 13895 | Author sequence
CATATGGGTATTAGAGCTGTTTTGTTAGGTCCACCTGGTGCTGGTAAAGGTACACAAGCTCCAAGATTGG
CAGAAAATTTTTCCGTTTGTCATTTGGCTACCGGTGATATGTTAAGAGCTATGGTTGCATCTGGTTCAGA
AGCTGGTTGGATGTTGAAAAAGGCTATGGATCATGGTTCCGCAGTTAGTGATAGATTCGTTGCTGCATTA
ATTGCTAACAACTTGGAAACCCCATTGTGTAAGAACGGTTTCTTGTTAGATGGTTTCCCTAGAACTGTTA
GACAAGCTGAATTTTTGGATGATGCAATGGAAGATAGAAAGGAAAAGTTGGATTCTGTTATCGAATTCTC
CATCCCAGATAGTTTGTTGATCAGAAGAATCACTGGTAGATTGATTCATCCTAAGTCTGGTAGATCATAC
CATGAAGAATTCAACCCACCTAAGGAACCAATGAAGGATGATATTACCGGTGAACCTTTGATCAGAAGAT
CTGATGATAACGAAAAGGCTTTGAAGATCAGATTGCAAGCATACCATACACAAACTACACCATTGATCGA
ATACTACAGAAAGAGAGGTATTCATTCCGCTATTGATGCAAGTCAAACTCCTGATGTTGTTTTTGCTTCA
ATTTTAGCTGCATTCTCTAAGGCAACATCACTCGAG
