>Addgene plasmid #30239 | pETCON-E47/design_20 | addgene partial sequence | sequence record 35416 | 30239 with GAL1
CTTCATACATTTTCAATTAAGATGCAGTTACTTCGCTGTTTTTCAATATTTTCTGTTATTGCTTCAGTTT
TAGCACAGGAACTGACAACTATATGCGAGCAAATCCCCTCACCAACTTTAGAATCGACGCCGTACTCTTT
GTCAACGACTACTATTTTGGCCAACGGGAAGGCAATGCAAGGAGTTTTTGAATATTACAAATCAGTAACG
TTTGTCAGTAATTGCGGTTCTCACCCCTCAACAACTAGCAAAGGCAGCCCCATAAACACACAGTATGTTT
TTAAGGACAATAGCTCGACGATTGAAGGTAGATACCCATACGACGTTCCAGACTACGCTCTGCAGGCTAG
TGGTGGAGGAGGCTCTGGTGGAGGCGGTAGCGGAGGCGGAGGGTCGGCTAGCCATATGGGTATTAGAGCT
GTTTTGTTAGGTCCACCTGGTGCTGGTAAAGGTACACAAGCTCCAAGATTGGCAGAAAATTTTTCCGTTT
GTCATTTGGCTACCGGTGATATGTTAAGAGCTATGGTTGCATCTGGTTCAGAAGCTGGTTGGATGTTGAA
AAAGGCTATGGATCATGGTTCCGCAGTTAGTGATAGATTCGTTGCTGCATTAATTGCTAACAACTTGGAA
ACCCCATTGTGTAAGAACGGTTTCTTGTTAGATGGTTTCCCTAGAACTGTTAGACAAGCTGAATTTTTGG
ATGATGCAATGGAAGATAGAAAGGAAAAGTTGGATTCTGTTATCGAATTCTCCATCCCAGATAGTTTGTT
GATCAGAAGAATCACTGGTAGATTGATTCATCCTAAGTCTGGTAGATCATACCATGAAGAATTCA
