[The description below was written by a language model from this plasmid's Addgene catalogue record.]
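Description:
pETCON-E47/design_20 is a yeast expression plasmid built on the pETCON backbone (about 5.4 kb without insert) and carrying a 666 bp computationally designed open reading frame described as "Mtb ACP2 designed binding protein E47". The insert is a designed sequence rather than a natural gene from any organism. It was placed into the vector by restriction cloning between NdeI and XhoI sites, both of which remain intact, so the design can be excised or swapped for other variants. In bacteria the plasmid is maintained at high copy under ampicillin selection, which implies a standard E. coli replication origin and a beta-lactamase marker. However, no feature table accompanies the record, so these elements are not itemised.

The record also does not state the yeast promoter, the yeast selection marker or replication elements, or any fusion partners or epitope tags. pETCON-type vectors are generally known as yeast surface display plasmids, in which an insert is fused to a cell wall anchoring protein so that binding can be scored on intact cells. That arrangement would fit a designed binder, but the catalogue fields here do not confirm it for this construct. The insert name indicates that the protein was designed to bind ACP2 of Mycobacterium tuberculosis. The associated publication concerns a community-wide assessment of protein-interface modelling and design methodology. The plasmid therefore most plausibly serves as one member of a set of designed binders expressed in yeast to test experimentally whether computed interfaces actually bind their target, and as a benchmark case for evaluating design and docking methods.
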