Addgene plasmid #30239: pETCON-E47/design_20
Depositing lab: David Baker. Depositing organization: University of Washington. Publication: Community-Wide Assessment of Protein-Interface Modeling Suggests Improvements to Design Methodology. Fleishman SJ, Whitehead TA, Strauch EM, Corn JE, Qin S, Zhou HX, Mitchell JC, Demerdash ON, Takeda-Shitaka M, Terashi G, Moal IH, Li X, Bates PA, Zacharias M, Park H, Ko JS, Lee H, Seok C, Bourquard T, Bernauer J, Poupon A, Aze J, Soner S, Ovali SK, Ozbek P, Tal NB, Haliloglu T, Hwang H, Vreven T, Pierce BG, Weng Z, Perez-Cano L, Pons C, Fernandez-Recio J, Jiang F, Yang F, Gong X, Cao L, Xu X, Liu B, Wang P, Li C, Wang C, Robert CH, Guharoy M, Liu S, Huang Y, Li L, Guo D, Chen Y, Xiao Y, London N, Itzhaki Z, Schueler-Furman O, Inbar Y, Patapov V, Cohen M, Schreiber G, Tsuchiya Y, Kanamori E, Standley DM, Nakamura H, Kinoshita K, Driggers CM, Hall RG, Morgan JL, Hsu VL, Zhan J, Yang Y, Zhou Y, Kastritis PL, Bonvin AM, Zhang W, Camacho CJ, Kilambi KP, Sircar A, Gray JJ, Ohue M, Uchikoga N, Matsuzaki Y, Ishida T, Akiyama Y, Khashan R, Bush S, Fouches D, Tropsha A, Esquivel-Rodriguez J, Kihara D, Stranges PB, Jacak R, Kuhlman B, Huang SY, Zou X, Wodak SJ, Janin J, Baker D. J Mol Biol. 2011 Sep 29. 10.1016/j.jmb.2011.09.031 PubMed 22001016.
Backbone
  Vector backbone: pETCON
  Backbone size w/o insert (bp): 5400
  Vector type: Yeast Expression
Growth in bacteria
  Bacterial resistance: Ampicillin, 100 μg/mL
  Growth temperature: 37°C
  Growth strain: DH5alpha
  Copy number: High Copy
Gene/Insert
  Gene/Insert name: Mtb ACP2 designed binding protein E47
  Species: Designed Sequence
  Insert size (bp): 666
  Cloning method: Restriction Enzyme; 5′ cloning site NdeI (not destroyed); 3′ cloning site XhoI (not destroyed)
  Sequencing primers: 5′ UP-GS
Resource information
  A portion of this plasmid was derived from a plasmid made by: Designed sequence
Terms and licenses: Academic/Nonprofit Terms; Industry Terms: Not Available to Industry
How to cite: pETCON-E47/design_20 was a gift from David Baker (Addgene plasmid # 30239 ; http://n2t.net/addgene:30239 ; RRID:Addgene_30239)
